Addgene plasmid #227526: pEPDG1CB0024
Purpose: L0 part - CDS (without STOP codon)
Depositing lab: Nicola Patron. Depositing organization: Earlham Institute. Publication: Biosynthesis and bioactivity of anti-inflammatory triterpenoids in Calendula officinalis. Golubova D, Salmon M, Su H, Tansley C, Kaithakottil GG, Linsmith G, Schudoma C, Swarbreck D, O'Connell MA, Patron NJ. Nat Commun. 2025 Jul 28;16(1):6941. doi: 10.1038/s41467-025-62269-w. PubMed 40721615.
Backbone
  Vector backbone: pTwist Chlor High Copy
  Vector type: Plant Expression
Growth in bacteria
  Bacterial resistance: Chloramphenicol, 25 μg/mL
  Growth temperature: 37°C
  Growth strain: DH5alpha
  Copy number: High Copy
Gene/Insert
  Gene/Insert name: CoACT1 (Calendula officinalis acyltransferase 1)
  Species: Calendula officinalis
  Mutation: BsaI sites removed by silent mutation
  Cloning method: Restriction Enzyme; 5′ cloning site unknown (unknown if destroyed)
Terms and licenses: Academic/Nonprofit Terms; Industry Terms: Not Available to Industry
How to cite: pEPDG1CB0024 was a gift from Nicola Patron (Addgene plasmid # 227526 ; http://n2t.net/addgene:227526 ; RRID:Addgene_227526)
