[The description below was written by a language model from this plasmid's Addgene catalogue record and pLannotate feature annotations shown in this document.]
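Description:
pEPDG1CB0024 is a Level 0 (L0) modular cloning part that carries the coding sequence of CoACT1, acyltransferase 1 from the pot marigold Calendula officinalis, in the pTwist Chlor High Copy backbone. The part is supplied as a CDS without a stop codon, a format generally used so that the open reading frame can be joined in frame to a C-terminal tag or fusion partner during assembly. Internal BsaI sites were removed by silent mutation, which "domesticates" the sequence for Type IIS (Golden Gate-style) assembly, where BsaI is used to release and ligate standard parts. The record does not state the flanking overhangs or the cloning sites used.

Although it is catalogued as a plant expression vector, the 3,076-nt plasmid contains no plant promoter or terminator in its annotated features. It is a storage and donor plasmid, and the CDS must be combined with regulatory parts in higher-level acceptors before it can be expressed in plants. The annotated features all belong to the backbone: a high-copy ColE1/pUC-type origin for propagation in E. coli, a chloramphenicol acetyltransferase (cat) gene driven by its own promoter and followed by the phage lambda t0 terminator for chloramphenicol selection, and a short lacZα remnant. The CoACT1 insert was not annotated by the automated tool, and it presumably occupies the unannotated region upstream of the origin. The associated work concerns the biosynthesis of anti-inflammatory triterpenoids in Calendula officinalis, so this part is probably used to build expression constructs for studying or reconstituting that pathway.
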