Features (pLannotate 1.2.2; 5 found; start..end, strand, type, name):
   1308..1896    -  rep_origin     ori: high-copy-number ColE1/pMB1/pBR322/pUC origin of replication
   2029..2123    -  terminator     lambda t0 terminator: transcription terminator from phage lambda
   2147..2803    -  CDS            cat: CAT_ECOLX - Experimental evidence at protein level: Swiss-Prot protein existence level 1. This enzyme is an effector of chloramphenicol resistance in bacteria. From Escherichia coli. This protein is used as a marker in many commonly used cloning vectors, such as pACYC184.
   2804..2906    -  promoter       cat promoter: promoter of the E. coli cat gene encoding chloramphenicol acetyltransferase
   2981..3024    -  CDS            lacZα (fragment): LacZα fragment of β-galactosidase; lacZ fragment
>Addgene plasmid #227526 | pEPDG1CB0024 | addgene full sequence | sequence record 454880 | Addgene NGS Result
TAGGTCTCTAATGATGAATAACCTCATCAAGATATCATTTTATGCATATATTTCACTTGGGTATTGCTTT
CTTGTTGGCAAGATTGTCCCAAAAGGTGTCCCAAGACTCCTTAGTATCCTCCCTGTCGTCATCATCTTCC
TCTCTATCCCTCTATCTTTAACATCCGTTCACTGCATTGGAGCCGTTTCTTTCTTCATTTCATGGCTTGC
AAACTTCAAACTCATCCTTTTCGCCTTCGAAAAAGGCCCCCTTTCATCACCTTCTATATCACTTATGTGG
TTCTTTGCAATGGCTTGCTTCCCAATCCAAGTTTCACGGTCCAATAAAGGGTTTTCAACCCCGAAAACAC
CTAGAAAAAAAGTGTTTAGTTATGGTACAAAGGGCGTACTTCTTACCCTTTTCCTTCGGGTTTATTATAA
CCATGGTGCGGTTATGAACCCGATGCTAGCATGGTGTTTCTTAGGGTTCTCGCTTTACCTAATGCTCGAG
CTCTTGCTCATACTCAGCTCAGGGATTGTACTATTGTTTCTCACGATTGAGCTAGACCCCCAATTTGACG
AGCCTTATCTTTCCACGTCCCTACAAGACTTTTGGGGACGAAGGTGGAACATTATGGTCAACCGGATCCT
TCATCCGACCATTTACGACCCGATTCTTAAACTATCAGATCGGGTCGTGGGTCGGTTGTGGGCTCCGGTT
CCAGCCATTTTGACCACCTTCGCAGTTTCTGGGCTCATGCATGAGCTCATTTTCTTTTACTTCACCCGAG
CTTGGCCTACTTGGGAGGTGATGCTTTTCTTTTGTCTACATGGGGTTTGTTTGGTCACGGAGGTAATGTT
TAAGAAACTTCTTAACGTTAAATGGAGTCTACCACGTCAATTAACAGCACCGTTAGTCGTCATATTCGTG
TTGGCAACGTCGTGTTGGTTGTTTCTCCCGGAATTACTAAGGTGTAAAATGCTTGAAAGGGCGTTTCAAG
AGTACGAGGCGGTTAGCAAGTTAGCAATGGATGTTATTCAAAGTCCCCTAATATTTTTGAAGTATAATGG
TTCGAGAGACCTAAGGCTAGGTGGAGGCTCAGTGATGATAAGTCTGCGATGGTGGATGCATGTGTCATGG
TCATAGCTGTTTCCTGTGTGAAATTGTTATCCGCTCAGAGGGCACAATCCTATTCCGCGCTATCCGACAA
TCTCCAAGACATTAGGTGGAGTTCAGTTCGGCGTATGGCATATGTCGCTGGAAAGAACATGTGAGCAAAA
GGCCAGCAAAAGGCCAGGAACCGTAAAAAGGCCGCGTTGCTGGCGTTTTTCCATAGGCTCCGCCCCCCTG
ACGAGCATCACAAAAATCGACGCTCAAGTCAGAGGTGGCGAAACCCGACAGGACTATAAAGATACCAGGC
GTTTCCCCCTGGAAGCTCCCTCGTGCGCTCTCCTGTTCCGACCCTGCCGCTTACCGGATACCTGTCCGCC
TTTCTCCCTTCGGGAAGCGTGGCGCTTTCTCATAGCTCACGCTGTAGGTATCTCAGTTCGGTGTAGGTCG
TTCGCTCCAAGCTGGGCTGTGTGCACGAACCCCCCGTTCAGCCCGACCGCTGCGCCTTATCCGGTAACTA
TCGTCTTGAGTCCAACCCGGTAAGACACGACTTATCGCCACTGGCAGCAGCCACTGGTAACAGGATTAGC
AGAGCGAGGTATGTAGGCGGTGCTACAGAGTTCTTGAAGTGGTGGCCTAACTACGGCTACACTAGAAGAA
CAGTATTTGGTATCTGCGCTCTGCTGAAGCCAGTTACCTTCGGAAAAAGAGTTGGTAGCTCTTGATCCGG
CAAACAAACCACCGCTGGTAGCGGTGGTTTTTTTGTTTGCAAGCAGCAGATTACGCGCAGAAAAAAAGGA
TCTCAAGAAGATCCTTTGATCTTTTCTACGGGGTCTGACGCTCTATTCAACAAAGCCGCCGTCCCGTCAA
GTCAGCGTAAATGGGTAGGGGGCTTCAAATCGTCCCCCCATACGATATAAGTTGTTACTAGTGCTTGGAT
TCTCACCAATAAAAAACGCCCGGCGGCAACCGAGCGTTCTGAACAAATCCAGATGGAGTTCTGAGGTCAT
TACTGGATCTATCAACAGGAGTCCAAGCGAGCTCGATATCAAATTACGCCCCGCCCTGCCACTCATCGCA
GTACTGTTGTAATTCATTAAGCATTCTGCCGACATGGAAGCCATCACAAACGGCATGATGAACCTGAATC
GCCAGCGGCATCAGCACCTTGTCGCCTTGCGTATAATATTTGCCCATGGTGAAAACGGGGGCGAAGAAGT
TGTCCATATTGGCCACGTTTAAATCAAAACTGGTGAAACTCACCCAGGGATTGGCTGAGACGAAAAACAT
ATTCTCAATAAACCCTTTAGGGAAATAGGCCAGGTTTTCACCGTAACACGCCACATCTTGCGAATATATG
TGTAGAAACTGCCGGAAATCGTCGTGGTATTCACTCCAGAGCGATGAAAACGTTTCAGTTTGCTCATGGA
AAACGGTGTAACAAGGGTGAACACTATCCCATATCACCAGCTCACCGTCTTTCATTGCCATACGAAATTC
CGGATGAGCATTCATCAGGCGGGCAAGAATGTGAATAAAGGCCGGATAAAACTTGTGCTTATTTTTCTTT
ACGGTCTTTAAAAAGGCCGTAATATCCAGCTGAACGGTCTGGTTATAGGTACATTGAGCAACTGACTGAA
ATGCCTCAAAATGTTCTTTACGATGCCATTGGGATATATCAACGGTGGTATATCCAGTGATTTTTTTCTC
CATTTTAGCTTCCTTAGCTCCTGAAAATCTCGATAACTCAAAAAATACGCCCGGTAGTGATCTTATTTCA
TTATGGTGAAAGTTGGAACCTCTTACGTGCCGATCAACGTCTCATTGATACCTGAAACAAAACCCATCGT
ACGGCCAAGGAAGTCTCCAATAACTGTGATCCACCACAAGCGCCAGGGTTTTCCCAGTCACGACGTTGTA
AAACGACGGCCAGTCATGCATAATCCGCACGCATCTGGAATAAGGAAGTGCCATTCCGCCTGACCT
